>Addgene plasmid #194389 | pMIGII-TCR-C | addgene full sequence | sequence record 388976 | Addgene NGS Result
TTTTCCCAGTCACGACGTTGTAAAACGACGGCGCAAGGAATGGTGCATGCAAGGAGATGGCGCCCAACAG
TCCCCCGGCCACGGGGCCTGCCACCATACCCACGCCGAAACAAGCGCTCATGAGCCCGAAGTGGCGAGCC
CGATCTTCCCCATCGGTGATGTCGGCGATATAGGCGCCAGCAACCGCACCTGTGGCGCCGGTGATGCCGG
CCACGATGCGTCCGGCGTAGAGGCGATTAGTCCAATTTGTTAAAGACAGGATATCAGTGGTCCAGGCTCT
AGTTTTGACTCAACAATATCACCAGCTGAAGCCTATAGAGTACGAGCCATAGATAAAATAAAAGATTTTA
TTTAGTCTCCAGAAAAAGGGGGGAATGAAAGACCCCACCTGTAGGTTTGGCAAGCTAGCTTAAGTAACGC
CATTTTGCAAGGCATGGAAAATACATAACTGAGAATAGAGAAGTTCAGATCAAGGTTAGGAACAGAGAGA
CAGCAGAATATGGGCCAAACAGGATATCTGTGGTAAGCAGTTCCTGCCCCGGCTCAGGGCCAAGAACAGA
TGGTCCCCAGATGCGGTCCCGCCCTCAGCAGTTTCTAGAGAACCATCAGATGTTTCCAGGGTGCCCCAAG
GACCTGAAATGACCCTGTGCCTTATTTGAACTAACCAATCAGTTCGCTTCTCGCTTCTGTTCGCGCGCTT
CTGCTCCCCGAGCTCAATAAAAGAGCCCACAACCCCTCACTCGGCGCGCCAGTCCTCCGATAGACTGCGT
CGCCCGGGTACCCGTATTCCCAATAAAGCCTCTTGCTGTTTGCATCCGAATCGTGGACTCGCTGATCCTT
GGGAGGGTCTCCTCAGATTGATTGACTGCCCACCTCGGGGGTCTTTCATTTGGAGGTTCCACCGAGATTT
GGAGACCCCTGCCCAGGGACCACCGACCCCCCCGCCGGGAGGTAAGCTGGCCAGCGGTCGTTTCGTGTCT
GTCTCTGTCTTTGTGCGTGTTTGTGCCGGCATCTAATGTTTGCGCCTGCGTCTGTACTAGTTAGCTAACT
AGCTCTGTATCTGGCGGACCCGTGGTGGAACTGACGAGTTCTGAACACCCGGCCGCAACCCTGGGAGACG
TCCCAGGGACTTTGGGGGCCGTTTTTGTGGCCCGACCTGAGGAAGGGAGTCGATGTGGAATCCGACCCCG
TCAGGATATGTGGTTCTGGTAGGAGACGAGAACCTAAAACAGTTCCCGCCTCCGTCTGAATTTTTGCTTT
CGGTTTGGAACCGAAGCCGCGCGTCTTGTCTGCTGCAGCGCTGCAGCATCGTTCTGTGTTGTCTCTGTCT
GACTGTGTTTCTGTATTTGTCTGAAAATTAGGGCCAGACTGTTACCACTCCCTTAAGTTTGACCTTAGGT
CACTGGAAAGATGTCGAGCGGATCGCTCACAACCAGTCGGTAGATGTCAAGAAGAGACGTTGGGTTACCT
TCTGCTCTGCAGAATGGCCAACCTTTAACGTCGGATGGCCGCGAGACGGCACCTTTAACCGAGACCTCAT
CACCCAGGTTAAGATCAAGGTCTTTTCACCTGGCCCGCATGGACACCCAGACCAGGTCCCCTACATCGTG
ACCTGGGAAGCCTTGGCTTTTGACCCCCCTCCCTGGGTCAAGCCCTTTGTACACCCTAAGCCTCCGCCTC
CTCTTCCTCCATCCGCCCCGTCTCTCCCCCTTGAACCTCCTCGTTCGACCCCGCCTCGATCCTCCCTTTA
TCCAGCCCTCACTCCTTCTCTAGGCGCCGGAATTCAGATCTACCATGCAGAGGAACCTGGGAGCTGTGCT
GGGGATTCTGTGGGTGCAGATTTGCTGGGTGAGAGGAGATCAGGTGGAGCAGAGTCCTTCAGCCCTGAGC
CTCCACGAGGGAACCGGTTCTGCTCTGAGATGCAATTTTACTACCACCATGAGGGCTGTGCAGTGGTTCC
GAAAGAATTCCAGGGGCAGCCTCATCAATCTGTTCTACTTGGCTTCAGGAACAAAGGAGAATGGGAGGCT
AAAGTCAGCATTTGATTCTAAGGAGCGCTACAGCACCCTGCACATCAGGGATGCCCAGCTGGAGGACTCA
GGCACTTACTTCTGTGCTGCTGGTGCATCTTCTGGCAGCTGGCAACTCATCTTTGGATCTGGAACCCAAC
TGACAGTTATGCCTGACATCCAGAACCCAGAACCTGCTGTGTACCAGTTAAAAGATCCTCGGTCTCAGGA
CAGCACCCTCTGCCTGTTCACCGACTTTGACTCCCAAATCAATGTGCCGAAAACCATGGAATCTGGAACG
TTCATCACTGACAAAACTGTGCTGGACATGAAAGCTATGGATTCCAAGAGCAATGGGGCCATTGCCTGGA
GCAACCAGACAAGCTTCACCTGCCAAGATATCTTCAAAGAGACCAACGCCACCTACCCCAGTTCAGACGT
TCCCTGTGATGCCACGTTGACTGAGAAAAGCTTTGAAACAGATATGAACCTAAACTTTCAAAACCTGTCA
GTTATGGGACTCCGAATCCTCCTGCTGAAAGTAGCCGGATTTAACCTGCTCATGACGCTGAGGCTGTGGT
CCGGCTCCGGAGCCACGAACTTCTCTCTGTTAAAGCAAGCAGGAGACGTGGAAGAAAACCCCGGTCCCAT
GGGCTCCAGGCTCTTTCTGGTCTTGAGCCTCCTGTGTACAAAACACATGGAGGCTGCAGTCACCCAAAGC
CCTAGAAACAAGGTGACAGTAACAGGAGGAAACGTGACATTGAGCTGTCGCCAGACTAATAGCCACAACT
ACATGTACTGGTATCGGCAGGACACTGGGCATGGGCTGAGGCTGATCCATTACTCATATGGTGCTGGCAA
CCTTCAAATAGGAGATGTCCCTGATGGGTACAAGGCCACCAGAACAACGCAAGAAGACTTCTTCCTCCTG
CTGGAATTGGCTTCTCCCTCTCAGACATCTTTGTACTTCTGTGCCAGCAGTGAGGGACTGGGGAGCTCCT
ATGAACAGTACTTCGGTCCCGGCACCAGGCTCACGGTTTTAGAGGATCTGAGAAATGTGACTCCACCCAA
GGTCTCCTTGTTTGAGCCATCAAAAGCAGAGATTGCAAACAAACAAAAGGCTACCCTCGTGTGCTTGGCC
AGGGGCTTCTTCCCTGACCACGTGGAGCTGAGCTGGTGGGTGAATGGCAAGGAGGTCCACAGTGGGGTCA
GCACGGACCCTCAGGCCTACAAGGAGAGCAATTATAGCTACTGCCTGAGCAGCCGCCTGAGGGTCTCTGC
TACCTTCTGGCACAATCCTCGAAACCACTTCCGCTGCCAAGTGCAGTTCCATGGGCTTTCAGAGGAGGAC
AAGTGGCCAGAGGGCTCACCCAAACCTGTCACACAGAACATCAGTGCAGAGGCCTGGGGCCGAGCAGACT
GTGGAATCACTTCAGCATCCTATCATCAGGGGGTTCTGTCTGCAACCATCCTCTATGAGATCCTACTGGG
GAAGGCCACCCTATATGCTGTGCTGGTCAGTGGCCTGGTGCTGATGGCCATGGTCAAGAAAAAAAATTCC
TGACTCGAGCAATTGCTCGAGCGGGATCAATTCCGCCCCCCCCCTAACGTTACTGGCCGAAGCCGCTTGG
AATAAGGCCGGTGTGCGTTTGTCTATATGTTATTTTCCACCATATTGCCGTCTTTTGGCAATGTGAGGGC
CCGGAAACCTGGCCCTGTCTTCTTGACGAGCATTCCTAGGGGTCTTTCCCCTCTCGCCAAAGGAATGCAA
GGTCTGTTGAATGTCGTGAAGGAAGCAGTTCCTCTGGAAGCTTCTTGAAGACAAACAACGTCTGTAGCGA
CCCTTTGCAGGCAGCGGAACCCCCCACCTGGCGACAGGTGCCTCTGCGGCCAAAAGCCACGTGTATAAGA
TACACCTGCAAAGGCGGCACAACCCCAGTGCCACGTTGTGAGTTGGATAGTTGTGGAAAGAGTCAAATGG
CTCTCCTCAAGCGTATTCAACAAGGGGCTGAAGGATGCCCAGAAGGTACCCCATTGTATGGGATCTGATC
TGGGGCCTCGGTGCACATGCTTTACATGTGTTTAGTCGAGGTTAAAAAAACGTCTAGGCCCCCCGAACCA
CGGGGACGTGGTTTTCCTTTGAAAAACACGATAATACCATGGTGAGCAAGGGCGAGGAGCTGTTCACCGG
GGTGGTGCCCATCCTGGTCGAGCTGGACGGCGACGTAAACGGCCACAAGTTCAGCGTGTCCGGCGAGGGC
GAGGGCGATGCCACCTACGGCAAGCTGACCCTGAAGTTCATCTGCACCACCGGCAAGCTGCCCGTGCCCT
GGCCCACCCTCGTGACCACCCTGACCTACGGCGTGCAGTGCTTCAGCCGCTACCCCGACCACATGAAGCA
GCACGACTTCTTCAAGTCCGCCATGCCCGAAGGCTACGTCCAGGAGCGCACCATCTTCTTCAAGGACGAC
GGCAACTACAAGACCCGCGCCGAGGTGAAGTTCGAGGGCGACACCCTGGTGAACCGCATCGAGCTGAAGG
GCATCGACTTCAAGGAGGACGGCAACATCCTGGGGCACAAGCTGGAGTACAACTACAACAGCCACAACGT
CTATATCATGGCCGACAAGCAGAAGAACGGCATCAAGGTGAACTTCAAGATCCGCCACAACATCGAGGAC
GGCAGCGTGCAGCTCGCCGACCACTACCAGCAGAACACCCCCATCGGCGACGGCCCCGTGCTGCTGCCCG
ACAACCACTACCTGAGCACCCAGTCCGCCCTGAGCAAAGACCCCAACGAGAAGCGCGATCACATGGTCCT
GCTGGAGTTCGTGACCGCCGCCGGGATCACTCTCGGCATGGACGAGCTGTACAAGTAAAGCGGCCGCGAC
TCTAGAGTCGACCTGCAGGCATGCAAGCTTCAGGTAGCCGGCTAACGTTAACAACCGGTACCTCTAGAAC
TATAGCTAGCATGCGCAAATTTAAAGCGCTGATATCGATAAAATAAAAGATTTTATTTAGTCTCCAGAAA
AAGGGGGGAATGAAAGACCCCACCTGTAGGTTTGGCAAGCTAGCTTAAGTAACGCCATTTTGCAAGGCAT
GGAAAATACATAACTGAGAATAGAGAAGTTCAGATCAAGGTTAGGAACAGAGAGACAGCAGAATATGGGC
CAAACAGGATATCTGTGGTAAGCAGTTCCTGCCCCGGCTCAGGGCCAAGAACAGATGGTCCCCAGATGCG
GTCCCGCCCTCAGCAGTTTCTAGAGAACCATCAGATGTTTCCAGGGTGCCCCAAGGACCTGAAATGACCC
TGTGCCTTATTTGAACTAACCAATCAGTTCGCTTCTCGCTTCTGTTCGCGCGCTTCTGCTCCCCGAGCTC
AATAAAAGAGCCCACAACCCCTCACTCGGCGCGCCAGTCCTCCGATAGACTGCGTCGCCCGGGTACCCGT
GTATCCAATAAACCCTCTTGCAGTTGCATCCGACTTGTGGTCTCGCTGTTCCTTGGGAGGGTCTCCTCTG
AGTGATTGACTACCCGTCAGCGGGGGTCTTTCATGGGTAACAGTTTCTTGAAGTTGGAGAACAACATTCT
GAGGGTAGGAGTCGAATATTAAGTAATCCTGACTCAATTAGCCACTGTTTTGAATCCACATACTCCAATA
CTCCTGAAATAGTTCATTATGGACAGCGCAGAAAGAGCTGGGGAGAATTGTGAAATTGTTATCCGCTCAC
AATTCCACACAACATACGAGCCGGAAGCATAAAGTGTAAAGCCTGGGGTGCCTAATGAGTGAGCTAACTC
ACATTAATTGCGTTGCGCTCACTGCCCGCTTTCCAGTCGGGAAACCTGTCGTGCCAGCTGCATTAATGAA
TCGGCCAACGCGCGGGGAGAGGCGGTTTGCGTATTGGGCGCTCTTCCGCTTCCTCGCTCACTGACTCGCT
GCGCTCGGTCGTTCGGCTGCGGCGAGCGGTATCAGCTCACTCAAAGGCGGTAATACGGTTATCCACAGAA
TCAGGGGATAACGCAGGAAAGAACATGTGAGCAAAAGGCCAGCAAAAGGCCAGGAACCGTAAAAAGGCCG
CGTTGCTGGCGTTTTTCCATAGGCTCCGCCCCCCTGACGAGCATCACAAAAATCGACGCTCAAGTCAGAG
GTGGCGAAACCCGACAGGACTATAAAGATACCAGGCGTTTCCCCCTGGAAGCTCCCTCGTGCGCTCTCCT
GTTCCGACCCTGCCGCTTACCGGATACCTGTCCGCCTTTCTCCCTTCGGGAAGCGTGGCGCTTTCTCATA
GCTCACGCTGTAGGTATCTCAGTTCGGTGTAGGTCGTTCGCTCCAAGCTGGGCTGTGTGCACGAACCCCC
CGTTCAGCCCGACCGCTGCGCCTTATCCGGTAACTATCGTCTTGAGTCCAACCCGGTAAGACACGACTTA
TCGCCACTGGCAGCAGCCACTGGTAACAGGATTAGCAGAGCGAGGTATGTAGGCGGTGCTACAGAGTTCT
TGAAGTGGTGGCCTAACTACGGCTACACTAGAAGAACAGTATTTGGTATCTGCGCTCTGCTGAAGCCAGT
TACCTTCGGAAAAAGAGTTGGTAGCTCTTGATCCGGCAAACAAACCACCGCTGGTAGCGGTGGTTTTTTT
GTTTGCAAGCAGCAGATTACGCGCAGAAAAAAAGGATCTCAAGAAGATCCTTTGATCTTTTCTACGGGGT
CTGACGCTCAGTGGAACGAAAACTCACGTTAAGGGATTTTGGTCATGAGATTATCAAAAAGGATCTTCAC
CTAGATCCTTTTAAATTAAAAATGAAGTTTTAAATCAATCTAAAGTATATATGAGTAAACTTGGTCTGAC
AGTTACCAATGCTTAATCAGTGAGGCACCTATCTCAGCGATCTGTCTATTTCGTTCATCCATAGTTGCCT
GACTCCCCGTCGTGTAGATAACTACGATACGGGAGGGCTTACCATCTGGCCCCAGTGCTGCAATGATACC
GCGAGACCCACGCTCACCGGCTCCAGATTTATCAGCAATAAACCAGCCAGCCGGAAGGGCCGAGCGCAGA
AGTGGTCCTGCAACTTTATCCGCCTCCATCCAGTCTATTAATTGTTGCCGGGAAGCTAGAGTAAGTAGTT
CGCCAGTTAATAGTTTGCGCAACGTTGTTGCCATTGCTACAGGCATCGTGGTGTCACGCTCGTCGTTTGG
TATGGCTTCATTCAGCTCCGGTTCCCAACGATCAAGGCGAGTTACATGATCCCCCATGTTGTGCAAAAAA
GCGGTTAGCTCCTTCGGTCCTCCGATCGTTGTCAGAAGTAAGTTGGCCGCAGTGTTATCACTCATGGTTA
TGGCAGCACTGCATAATTCTCTTACTGTCATGCCATCCGTAAGATGCTTTTCTGTGACTGGTGAGTACTC
AACCAAGTCATTCTGAGAATAGTGTATGCGGCGACCGAGTTGCTCTTGCCCGGCGTCAATACGGGATAAT
ACCGCGCCACATAGCAGAACTTTAAAAGTGCTCATCATTGGAAAACGTTCTTCGGGGCGAAAACTCTCAA
GGATCTTACCGCTGTTGAGATCCAGTTCGATGTAACCCACTCGTGCACCCAACTGATCTTCAGCATCTTT
TACTTTCACCAGCGTTTCTGGGTGAGCAAAAACAGGAAGGCAAAATGCCGCAAAAAAGGGAATAAGGGCG
ACACGGAAATGTTGAATACTCATACTCTTCCTTTTTCAATATTATTGAAGCATTTATCAGGGTTATTGTC
TCATGAGCGGATACATATTTGAATGTATTTAGAAAAATAAACAAATAGGGGTTCCGCGCACATTTCCCCG
AAAAGTGCCACCTGACGTCTAAGAAACCATTATTATCATGACATTAACCTATAAAAATAGGCGTATCACG
AGGCCCTTTCGTCTCGCGCGTTTCGGTGATGACGGTGAAAACCTCTGACACATGCAGCTCCCGGAGACGG
TCACAGCTTGTCTGTAAGCGGATGCCGGGAGCAGACAAGCCCGTCAGGGCGCGTCAGCGGGTGTTGGCGG
GTGTCGGGGCTGGCTTAACTATGCGGCATCAGAGCAGATTGTACTGAGAGTGCACCATATGCGGTGTGAA
ATACCGCACAGATGCGTAAGGAGAAAATACCGCATCAGGCGCCATTCGCCATTCAGGCTGCGCAACTGTT
GGGAAGGGCGATCGGTGCGGGCCTCTTCGCTATTACGCCAGCTGGCGAAAGGGGGATGTGCTGCAAGGCG
ATTAAGTTGGGTAACGCCAGGG
Features (pLannotate 1.2.2; 24 found; start..end, strand, type, name):
     32..233     -  CDS            TcR (fragment): tetracycline efflux protein; tet; confers resistance to tetracycline
    234..332     +  CDS            env (fragment): murine leukemia virus gPr80 envelope polyprotein precursor; env; proteolytically cleaved into gp70SU and p15TM subunits
    374..890     +  LTR            5' LTR: 5' long terminal repeat from murine embryonic stem cell virus
    954..1295    +  misc_feature   MESV Ψ: packaging signal of murine embryonic stem cell virus
   1362..1778    +  CDS            gag (truncated): truncated Moloney murine leukemia virus (MMLV) gag gene lacking the start codon
   1795..2118    +  CDS            TRAV22: TVA22_HUMAN - Experimental evidence at protein level: Swiss-Prot protein existence level 1. V region of the variable domain of T cell receptor (TR) alpha chain that participates in the antigen recognition (PubMed:24600447). Alpha-beta T cell receptors are antigen specific receptors which are essential to the immune response and are present on the cell surface of T lymphocytes. Recognize peptide-major histocompatibility (MH) (pMH) complexes that are displayed by antigen presenting cells (APC), a prerequisite for efficient T cell adaptive immunity against pathogens (PubMed:25493333). Binding of
   2182..2592    +  CDS            Tcra: TCA_MOUSE - Experimental evidence at protein level: Swiss-Prot protein existence level 1. From Mus musculus (Mouse).
   2602..2657    +  CDS            P2A (fragment): 2A peptide from porcine teschovirus-1 polyprotein Eukaryotic ribosomes fail to insert a peptide bond between the Gly and Pro residues, yielding separate polypeptides.
   2689..3051    +  CDS            TVB5_MOUSE: Experimental evidence at protein level: Swiss-Prot protein existence level 1. From Mus musculus (Mouse).
   3052..3570    +  CDS            TCB2_MOUSE: Experimental evidence at protein level: Swiss-Prot protein existence level 1. From Mus musculus (Mouse).
   3606..4166    +  misc_feature   IRES: internal ribosome entry site (IRES) of the encephalomyocarditis virus (EMCV)
   4169..4888    +  CDS            EGFP: the original enhanced GFP (Yang et al., 1996) mammalian codon-optimized
   4900..4930    +  misc_feature   MCS (fragment): pUC18/19 multiple cloning site
   5050..5564    +  LTR            3' LTR: 3' long terminal repeat from murine embryonic stem cell virus
   5726..5742    -  protein_bind   lac operator: The lac repressor binds to the lac operator to inhibit transcription in E. coli. This inhibition can be relieved by adding lactose or isopropyl-β-D-thiogalactopyranoside (IPTG). lac repressor encoded by lacI
   5750..5780    -  promoter       lac promoter: promoter for the E. coli lac operon
   5795..5816    -  protein_bind   CAP binding site: CAP binding activates transcription in the presence of cAMP. E. coli catabolite activator protein
   5829..5921    -  CDS            lacI (fragment): lac repressor; lacI; The lac repressor binds to the lac operator to inhibit transcription in E. coli. This inhibition can be relieved by adding lactose or isopropyl-β-D-thiogalactopyranoside (IPTG).
   6104..6692    -  rep_origin     ori: high-copy-number ColE1/pMB1/pBR322/pUC origin of replication
   6863..7723    -  CDS            AmpR: β-lactamase; bla; confers resistance to ampicillin, carbenicillin, and related antibiotics
   7724..7828    -  promoter       AmpR promoter: bla
   7923..7958    +  CDS            rop (fragment): Rop protein, which maintains plasmids at low copy number; rop
   8060..8159    +  misc_feature   bom (fragment): basis of mobility region from pBR322
   8165..32      -  CDS            lacZα (fragment) (across the origin): LacZα fragment of β-galactosidase; lacZ fragment
