[The description below was written by a language model from this plasmid's Addgene catalogue record and pLannotate feature annotations shown in this document.]
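Description:
pMIGII-TCR-C is a gammaretroviral expression plasmid built on the pMIGII backbone (an MSCV-type IRES-GFP vector) and used to express a candidate orphan T cell receptor, meaning one whose antigen specificity is not known. It is maintained in E. coli through a high-copy ColE1/pUC-type origin and an ampicillin resistance gene (β-lactamase with its own promoter). The annotated fragments of tetracycline resistance, env, lacI, lacZα, rop and bom are non-functional backbone remnants.

The retroviral cassette is flanked by 5' and 3' long terminal repeats from murine embryonic stem cell virus, followed downstream of the 5' LTR by the MESV Ψ packaging signal and a truncated gag segment lacking its start codon, which together allow the transcript to be packaged when gag, pol and env are supplied in trans. No internal promoter is annotated, so expression is presumably driven by the 5' LTR. The insert, assembled by Gibson cloning, is a single open reading frame encoding a TCR alpha chain (a variable region followed by the mouse alpha constant region), a P2A peptide, and a TCR beta chain (mouse variable and beta-2 constant regions). Ribosomal skipping at P2A yields the two chains as separate polypeptides from one transcript. The alpha variable segment was auto-annotated by similarity to human TRAV22, but the catalogue entry does not state the insert's species or gene segments, so this label should be treated cautiously. Downstream, an EMCV IRES drives EGFP from the same transcript, marking transduced cells. The construct is suited to transducing T cells or TCR-deficient lines to reconstitute the receptor and probe its specificity. The associated publication concerns T cell help in B cell tolerance.
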