Addgene plasmid #194389: pMIGII-TCR-C
Purpose: Retroviral expression of candidate orphan TCR
Depositing lab: Michael Carroll. Depositing organization: Boston Children's Hospital. Publication: T cell help shapes B cell tolerance. Akama-Garren EH, Yin X, Prestwood TR, Ma M, Utz PJ, Carroll MC. Sci Immunol. 2024 Feb 16;9(92):eadj7029. doi: 10.1126/sciimmunol.adj7029. Epub 2024 Feb 16. PubMed 38363829.
Backbone
  Vector backbone: pMIGII
  Backbone manufacturer: Addgene #52107
  Backbone size w/o insert (bp): 6512
  Vector type: Retroviral
Growth in bacteria
  Bacterial resistance: Ampicillin, 100 μg/mL
  Growth temperature: 37°C
  Growth strain: NEB Stable
  Copy number: High Copy
Gene/Insert
  Cloning method: Gibson Cloning
  Sequencing primers: 5′ pLXSN; 3′ IRES_rev
Terms and licenses: Academic/Nonprofit Terms; Industry Terms: Not Available to Industry
How to cite: pMIGII-TCR-C was a gift from Michael Carroll (Addgene plasmid # 194389 ; http://n2t.net/addgene:194389 ; RRID:Addgene_194389)
